Addgene plasmid #18252: T4 Lysozyme T26Q WT*
Depositing lab: Brian Matthews. Depositing organization: University of Oregon.
Backbone
  Vector backbone: pHS1403
  Backbone size w/o insert (bp): 5000
  Vector type: Bacterial Expression
Growth in bacteria
  Bacterial resistance: Ampicillin, 100 μg/mL
  Growth temperature: 37°C
  Growth strain: DH5alpha
  Copy number: High Copy
Gene/Insert
  Gene/Insert name: T4 Lysozyme
  Species: Bacteriophage T4
  Insert size (bp): 600
  Mutation: T26Q WT*
  GenBank ID: NP_049736
  Entrez Gene: e (a.k.a. T4p123)
  Cloning method: Restriction Enzyme; 5′ cloning site BamHI (not destroyed); 3′ cloning site HindIII (not destroyed)
  Sequencing primers: 5′ na; 3′ GGCGTATCACGAGGCCC
Terms and licenses: Academic/Nonprofit Terms; Industry Terms: Not Available to Industry
Depositor comments: The BamHI site is 27 bp from the ATG and the HindIII site is 115 bp from the stop.
How to cite: T4 Lysozyme T26Q WT* was a gift from Brian Matthews (Addgene plasmid # 18252 ; http://n2t.net/addgene:18252 ; RRID:Addgene_18252)
