[The description below was written by a language model from this plasmid's Addgene catalogue record.]
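Description:
T4 Lysozyme T26Q WT* is a bacterial expression plasmid built on the pHS1403 backbone (about 5 kb without insert). It carries an insert of roughly 600 bp encoding lysozyme from bacteriophage T4, the product of phage gene e. The plasmid is maintained in E. coli at high copy number under ampicillin selection. The record does not name the origin of replication, the promoter that drives expression, or any fusion tags, and no feature table is available to fill in those details.

The insert was cloned as a BamHI–HindIII fragment, and both sites remain intact, so the coding region can be excised or replaced. According to the depositor's notes, the BamHI site lies 27 bp from the start codon and the HindIII site 115 bp from the stop codon, which means the fragment includes short flanking untranslated sequence on each side of the open reading frame. The lysozyme carries the substitution T26Q, threonine 26 changed to glutamine, in the "WT*" background. The record does not define this term; in the T4 lysozyme literature it generally denotes the cysteine-free pseudo-wild-type protein used as a reference for mutational work.

The record states no specific purpose. A single-site variant in a bacterial expression vector is suited to producing recombinant mutant protein in E. coli, for example to compare its structure, stability or catalytic behaviour with the parent enzyme. T4 lysozyme is a widely used model protein for such studies. Distribution is limited to academic and nonprofit users.
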