>Addgene plasmid #18252 | T4 Lysozyme T26Q WT* | addgene partial sequence | sequence record 24039 | 3primeUP
CGAAAAGCCCGCTCATTAGGCGGGCTCAGATCTGCTCATGTTTGACAGCTTATCATCGATAAGCTTCGGC
AATAAATTCTTGATATGTTTTCATATGTTTCCTTTAAATATTTTAATTAGTAATTGTCTATTCAAGTAAT
TGTGAATATACTATCACAATTCCAAGAGAAAGTAAACAGCTTTATAGATTTTTATACGCGTCCCAAGTGC
CAGTTCTAAACGTTGTAATGACTCGTTTTGCGCGATTAGGTGTTTGATTATACCATCTACTTTTAGCTAA
GTTAACTGCTGCTTCATCCCAGCGTTTTTGTTGAAGCATACGTAAAGAGTTAGTAAATCCTGCCACACCG
GTTTCTCCCATTTGGAAAACCATATTAATCAATGCAGCGCGACGAACCGCATCAAGAGAATCATAAACCG
GTTTTAATTTAGCATTTCTCAGAATTCCGCGAACAGCAGCATCAACATCCTGATTAAAGAGTTTTTCAGC
CTCATCTTTTGTAATTACACCATTAGTATTACGCCCAATAGCTTTATCTAATTCAGATTTAGCAGCATTA
AGTGATGGACTTTTTGTAAGCAAATGACCGATGCCAATCTGGTAATAGCCTTCTGTGTCTTTATAGATTT
TAAGTCTAAGACCTTCATCTATACGTAACATTTCAAATATATTCATAATACCTCCTAAGCATCGATGGAT
CCTGTTTCCTGTGTGAAATTGTTATCCGCTCACATTCCACACATTATACGAGCCGATGATAATGTCACAG
GGGANGGGAGTAGCTGANCTGTTCNGGGGAATGTANCGCCCATCCCCATAACAGCGAGATATGCACNGGG
ATGGGANCCNGC
